>Addgene plasmid #152824 | pGBW-m4133553 | depositor full sequence | sequence record 295836 | Full Sequence
CACCATGAAATTTCTTGTTTTCTTAGGAATCATCACAACTGTAGCTGCATTTCACCAAGAATGTAGTTTA
CAGTCATGTACTCAACATCAACCATATGTAGTTGATGACCCGTGTCCTATTCACTTCTATTCTAAATGGT
ATATTAGAGTAGGAGCTAGAAAATCAGCACCTTTAATTGAATTGTGCGTGGATGAGGCTGGTTCTAAATC
ACCCATTCAGTACATCGATATCGGTAATTATACAGTTTCCTGTTTACCTTTTACAATTAATTGCCAGGAA
CCTAAATTGGGTAGTCTTGTAGTGCGTTGTTCGTTCTATGAAGACTTTTTAGAGTATCATGACGTTCGTG
TTGTTTTAGATTTCATCGAAAACCTTTACTTTCAGTCGGGGAAACCTATACCCAATCCACTTCTCGGCTT
AGATTCTACCTAAGGATCCGCAGGCCTCTGCTAGCTTGACTGACTGAGATACAGCGTACCTTCAGCTCAC
AGACATGATAAGATACATTGATGAGTTTGGACAAACCACAACTAGAATGCAGTGAAAAAAATGCTTTATT
TGTGAAATTTGTGATGCTATTGCTTTATTTGTAACCATTATAAGCTGCAATAAACAAGTTAACAACAACA
ATTGCATTCATTTTATGTTTCAGGTTCAGGGGGAGGTGTGGGAGGTTTTTTAAAGCAAGTAAAACCTCTA
CAAATGTGGTATTGGCCCATCTCTATCGGTATCGTAGCATAACCCCTTGGGGCCTCTAAACGGGTCTTGA
GGGGTTTTTTGTGCCCCTCGGGCCGGATTGCTATCTACCGGCATTGGCGCAGAAAAAAATGCCTGATGCG
ACGCTGCGCGTCTTATACTCCCACATATGCCAGATTCAGCAACGGATACGGCTTCCCCAACTTGCCCACT
TCCATACGTGTCCTCCTTACCAGAAATTTATCCTTAAGGTCGTCAGCTATCCTGCAGGCGATCTCTCGAT
TTCGATCAAGACATTCCTTTAATGGTCTTTTCTGGACACCACTAGGGGTCAGAAGTAGTTCATCAAACTT
TCTTCCCTCCCTAATCTCATTGGTTACCTTGGGCTATCGAAACTTAATTAACCAGTCAAGTCAGCTACTT
GGCGAGATCGACTTGTCTGGGTTTCGACTACGCTCAGAATTGCGTCAGTCAAGTTCGATCTGGTCCTTGC
TATTGCACCCGTTCTCCGATTACGAGTTTCATTTAAATCATGTGAGCAAAAGGCCAGCAAAAGGCCAGGA
ACCGTAAAAAGGCCGCGTTGCTGGCGTTTTTCCATAGGCTCCGCCCCCCTGACGAGCATCACAAAAATCG
ACGCTCAAGTCAGAGGTGGCGAAACCCGACAGGACTATAAAGATACCAGGCGTTTCCCCCTGGAAGCTCC
CTCGTGCGCTCTCCTGTTCCGACCCTGCCGCTTACCGGATACCTGTCCGCCTTTCTCCCTTCGGGAAGCG
TGGCGCTTTCTCATAGCTCACGCTGTAGGTATCTCAGTTCGGTGTAGGTCGTTCGCTCCAAGCTGGGCTG
TGTGCACGAACCCCCCGTTCAGCCCGACCGCTGCGCCTTATCCGGTAACTATCGTCTTGAGTCCAACCCG
GTAAGACACGACTTATCGCCACTGGCAGCAGCCACTGGTAACAGGATTAGCAGAGCGAGGTATGTAGGCG
GTGCTACAGAGTTCTTGAAGTGGTGGCCTAACTACGGCTACACTAGAAGAACAGTATTTGGTATCTGCGC
TCTGCTGAAGCCAGTTACCTTCGGAAAAAGAGTTGGTAGCTCTTGATCCGGCAAACAAACCACCGCTGGT
AGCGGTGGTTTTTTTGTTTGCAAGCAGCAGATTACGCGCAGAAAAAAAGGATCTCAAGAAGATCCTTTGA
TCTTTTCTACGGGGTCTGACGCTCAGTGGAACGAAAACTCACGTTAAGGGATTTTGGTCATGAGATTATC
AAAAAGGATCTTCACCTAGATCCTTTTAAATTAAAAATGAAGTTTTAAATCAATCTAAAGTATATATGAG
TAAACTTGGTCTGACAGTTACCAATGCTTAATCAGTGAGGCACCTATCTCAGCGATCTGTCTATTTCGTT
CATCCATAGTTGCATTTAAATTTCCGAACTCTCCAAGGCCCTCGTCGGAAAATCTTCAAACCTTTCGTCC
GATCCATCTTGCAGGCTACCTCTCGAACGAACTATCGCAAGTCTCTTGGCCGGCCTTGCGCCTTGGCTAT
TGCTTGGCAGCGCCTATCGCCAGGTATTACTCCAATCCCGAATATCCGAGATCGGGATCACCCGAGAGAA
GTTCAACCTACATCCTCAATCCCGATCTATCCGAGATCCGAGGAATATCGAAATCGGGGCGCGCCTGGCC
TCCGCGCCGGGTTTTGGCGCCTCCCGCGGGCGCCCCCCTCGTCACGGCGAGCGCTGCCACGTCAGACGAA
GGGCGCAGGAGCGTCCTGATCCTTCCGCCCGGACGCTCAGGACAGCGGCCCGCTGCTCATAAGACTCGGC
CTTAGAACCCCAGTATCAGCAGAAGGACATTTTAGGACGGGACTTGGGTGACTCTAGGGCACTGGTTTTC
TTTCCAGAGAGCGGAACAGGCGAGGAAAAGTAGTCCCTTCTCGGCGATTCTGCGGAGGGATCTCCGTGGG
GCGGTGAACGCCGATGATTATATAAGGACGCGCCGGGTGTGGCACAGCTAGTTCCGTCGCAGCCGGGATT
TGGGTCGCGGTTCTTGTTTGTGGATCGCTGTGATCGTCACTTGGTGAGTAGCGGGCTGCTGGGCTGGCCG
GGGCTTTCGTGGCCGCCGGGCCGCTCGGTGGGACGGAAGCGTGTGGAGAGACCGCCAAGGGCTGTAGTCT
GGGTCCGCGAGCAAGGTTGCCCTGAACTGGGGGTTGGGGGGAGCGCAGCAAAATGGCGGCTGTTCCCGAG
TCTTGAATGGAAGACGCTTGTGAGGCGGGCTGTGAGGTCGTTGAAACAAGGTGGGGGGCATGGTGGGCGG
CAAGAACCCAAGGTCTTGAGCCCTTCGCTAATGCGGGAAAGCTCTTATTCGGGTGAGATGGGCTGGGCAC
CATCTGGGGACCCTGACGTGAAGTTTGTCACTGACTGGAGAACTCGGTTTGTCGTCTGTTGCGGGGGCGG
CAGTTATGGCGGTGCCGTTGGGCAGTGCACCCGTACCTTTGGGAGCGCGCGCCCTCGTCGTGTCGTGACG
TCACCCGTTCTGTTGGCTTATAATGCAGGGTGGGGCCACCTGCCGGTAGGTGTGCGGTAGGCTTTTCTCC
GTCGCAGGACGCAGGGTTCGGGCCTAGGGTAGGCTCTCCTGAATCGACAGGCGCCGGACCTCTGGTGAGG
GGAGGGATAAGTGAGGCGTCAGTTTCTTTGGTCGGTTTTATGTACCTATCTTCTTAAGTAGCTGAAGCTC
CGGTTTTGAACTATGCGCTCGGGGTTGGCGAGTGTGTTTTGTGAAGTTTTTTAGGCACCTTTTGAAATGT
AATCATTTGGGTCAATATGTAATTTTCAGTGTTAGACTTGTAAATTGTCCGCTAAATTCTGGCCGTTTTT
GGCTTTTTTGTTAGACAACATGGGTAAAAAGCCTGAACTCACCGCGACGTCTGTCGAGAAGTTTCTGATC
GAAAAGTTCGACAGCGTCTCCGACCTGATGCAGCTCTCGGAGGGCGAAGAATCTCGTGCTTTCAGCTTCG
ATGTAGGAGGGCGTGGATATGTCCTGCGGGTAAATAGCTGCGCCGATGGTTTCTACAAAGATCGTTATGT
TTATCGGCACTTTGCATCCGCCGCGCTCCCGATTCCGGAAGTGCTTGACATTGGGGAGTTCAGCGAGAGC
CTGACCTATTGCATCTCCCGCCGTGCACAGGGTGTCACGTTGCAAGACCTGCCTGAAACCGAACTGCCCG
CTGTTCTGCAGCCGGTCGCGGAGGCAATGGATGCCATCGCTGCCGCCGATCTTAGCCAGACGAGCGGGTT
CGGCCCATTCGGACCGCAAGGAATCGGTCAATACACTACATGGCGTGATTTCATATGCGCGATTGCTGAT
CCCCATGTGTATCACTGGCAAACTGTGATGGACGACACCGTCAGTGCGTCCGTCGCGCAGGCTCTCGATG
AGCTGATGCTTTGGGCCGAGGACTGCCCCGAAGTCCGGCACCTCGTGCACGCGGATTTCGGCTCCAACAA
TGTCCTGACGGACAATGGCCGCATAACAGCGGTCATTGACTGGAGCGAGGCGATGTTCGGGGATTCCCAA
TACGAGGTCGCCAACATCTTCTTCTGGAGGCCGTGGTTGGCTTGTATGGAGCAGCAGACGCGCTACTTCG
AGCGGAGGCATCCGGAGCTTGCAGGATCGCCCCGGCTCCGGGCGTATATGCTCCGCATTGGTCTTGACCA
ACTCTATCAGAGCTTGGTTGACGGCAATTTCGATGATGCAGCTTGGGCGCAGGGTCGATGCGACGCAATC
GTCCGATCCGGAGCCGGGACTGTCGGGCGTACACAAATCGCCCGCAGAAGCGCCGCCGTCTGGACCGATG
GCTGTGTAGAAGTACTCGCCGATAGTGGAAACCGACGCCCCAGCACTCGTCCGAGGGCAAAGGAATAAGC
TAGTATGTAAGCCTAGTCTTAGATAATAAAATCGCTATCCATCGAAGATGGATGTGTGTTGGTTTTTTGT
GTGTGTAACGCTAGGCGCGCCTGGTGTACCGAGAACGATCCTCTCAGTGCGAGTCTCGACGATCCATATC
GTTGCTTGGCAGTCAGCCAGTCGGAATCCAGCTTGGGACCCAGGAAGTCCAATCGTCAGATATTGTACTC
AAGCCTGGTCACGGCAGCGTACCGATCTGTTTAAACCTAGATATTGATAGTCTGATCGGTCAACGTATAA
TCGAGTCCTAGCTTTTGCAAACATCTATCAAGAGACAGGATCAGCAGGAGGCTTTCGCATGAGTATTCAA
CATTTCCGTGTCGCCCTTATTCCCTTTTTTGCGGCATTTTGCCTTCCTGTTTTTGCTCACCCAGAAACGC
TGGTGAAAGTAAAAGATGCTGAAGATCAGTTGGGTGCGCGAGTGGGTTACATCGAACTGGATCTCAACAG
CGGTAAGATCCTTGAGAGTTTTCGCCCCGAAGAACGCTTTCCAATGATGAGCACTTTTAAAGTTCTGCTA
TGTGGCGCGGTATTATCCCGTATTGACGCCGGGCAAGAGCAACTCGGTCGCCGCATACACTATTCTCAGA
ATGACTTGGTTGAGTATTCACCAGTCACAGAAAAGCATCTTACGGATGGCATGACAGTAAGAGAATTATG
CAGTGCTGCCATAACCATGAGTGATAACACTGCGGCCAACTTACTTCTGACAACGATTGGAGGACCGAAG
GAGCTAACCGCTTTTTTGCACAACATGGGGGATCATGTAACTCGCCTTGATCGTTGGGAACCGGAGCTGA
ATGAAGCCATACCAAACGACGAGCGTGACACCACGATGCCTGTAGCAATGGCAACAACCTTGCGTAAACT
ATTAACTGGCGAACTACTTACTCTAGCTTCCCGGCAACAGTTGATAGACTGGATGGAGGCGGATAAAGTT
GCAGGACCACTTCTGCGCTCGGCCCTTCCGGCTGGCTGGTTTATTGCTGATAAATCTGGAGCCGGTGAGC
GTGGGTCTCGCGGTATCATTGCAGCACTGGGGCCAGATGGTAAGCCCTCCCGTATCGTAGTTATCTACAC
GACGGGGAGTCAGGCAACTATGGATGAACGAAATAGACAGATCGCTGAGATAGGTGCCTCACTGATTAAG
CATTGGTAACCGATTCTAGGTGCATTGGCGCAGAAAAAAATGCCTGATGCGACGCTGCGCGTCTTATACT
CCCACATATGCCAGATTCAGCAACGGATACGGCTTCCCCAACTTGCCCACTTCCATACGTGTCCTCCTTA
CCAGAAATTTATCCTTAAGATCGTTTAAACTCGACTCTGGCTCTATCGAATCTCCGTCGTTTCGAGCTTA
CGCGAACAGCCGTGGCGCTCATTTGCTCGTCGGGCATCGAATCTCGTCAGCTATCGTCAGCTTACCTTTT
TGGCAGCGATCGCGGCTCCCGACATCTTGGACCATTAGCTCCACAGGTATCTTCTTCCCTCTAGTGGTCA
TAACAGCAGCTTCAGCTACCTCTCAATTCAAAAAACCCCTCAAGACCCGTTTAGAGGCCCCAAGGGGTTA
TGCTATCAATCGTTGCGTTACACACACAAAAAACCAACACACATCCATCTTCGATGGATAGCGATTTTAT
TATCTAACTGCTGATCGAGTGTAGCCAGATCTAGTAATCAATTACGGGGTCATTAGTTCATAGCCCATAT
ATGGAGTTCCGCGTTACATAACTTACGGTAAATGGCCCGCCTGGCTGACCGCCCAACGACCCCCGCCCAT
TGACGTCAATAATGACGTATGTTCCCATAGTAACGCCAATAGGGACTTTCCATTGACGTCAATGGGTGGA
GTATTTACGGTAAACTGCCCACTTGGCAGTACATCAAGTGTATCATATGCCAAGTACGCCCCCTATTGAC
GTCAATGACGGTAAATGGCCCGCCTGGCATTATGCCCAGTACATGACCTTATGGGACTTTCCTACTTGGC
AGTACATCTACGTATTAGTCATCGCTATTACCATGCTGATGCGGTTTTGGCAGTACATCAATGGGCGTGG
ATAGCGGTTTGACTCACGGGGATTTCCAAGTCTCCACCCCATTGACGTCAATGGGAGTTTGTTTTGGCAC
CAAAATCAACGGGACTTTCCAAAATGTCGTAACAACTCCGCCCCATTGACGCAAATGGGCGGTAGGCGTG
TACGGTGGGAGGTCTATATAAGCAGAGCTGGTTTAGTGAACCGTCAGATCAGATCTTTGTCGATCCTACC
ATCCACTCGACACACCCGCCAGCGGCCGC
Features (pLannotate 1.2.2; 19 found; start..end, strand, type, name):
      5..367     +  CDS            NS8_SARS2: Experimental evidence at protein level: Swiss-Prot protein existence level 1. Plays a role in modulating host immune response (PubMed:31986261). Binds to IL17RA receptor, leading to IL17 pathway activation and an increased secretion of pro-inflammatory factors. Contributes to cytokine storm during COVID-19 infection. From Severe acute respiratory syndrome coronavirus 2 (2019-nCoV) (SARS-CoV-2).
    499..620     -  polyA_signal   SV40 poly(A) signal: SV40 polyadenylation signal
    643..712     -  CDS            large T antigen (fragment): large T antigen from SV40 (simian virus 40)
    735..781     +  terminator     T7 terminator: transcription terminator for bacteriophage T7 RNA polymerase
    811..947     +  terminator     rrnG terminator: transcription terminator from the E. coli ribosomal RNA rrnG operon (Albrechtsen et al., 1991)
    992..1063    +  misc_feature   3' β-globin insulator: insulator downstream of the human β-globin locus (Farrell et al., 2002)
   1289..1877    -  rep_origin     ori: high-copy-number ColE1/pMB1/pBR322/pUC origin of replication
   2049..2113    -  CDS            bla(M) (fragment): β-lactamase lacking the signal sequence; bla(M); allows cytosolic expression of β-lactamase
   2377..3586    +  promoter       UbC promoter: human ubiquitin C promoter
   3596..4617    +  CDS            HygR (fragment): hygromycin B phosphotransferase confers resistance to hygromycin
   4645..4693    +  polyA_signal   poly(A) signal: synthetic polyadenylation signal
   4959..5819    +  CDS            AmpR: β-lactamase; bla; confers resistance to ampicillin, carbenicillin, and related antibiotics
   5832..5968    +  terminator     rrnG terminator: transcription terminator from the E. coli ribosomal RNA rrnG operon (Albrechtsen et al., 1991)
   6113..6184    +  misc_feature   5' β-globin insulator: insulator upstream of the human β-globin locus (Farrell et al., 2002)
   6189..6235    -  terminator     T7 terminator: transcription terminator for bacteriophage T7 RNA polymerase
   6253..6301    -  polyA_signal   poly(A) signal: synthetic polyadenylation signal
   6382..6685    +  enhancer       CMV enhancer: human cytomegalovirus immediate early enhancer
   6758..6775    -  promoter       CMV promoter (fragment): human cytomegalovirus (CMV) immediate early promoter
   6838..6889    +  promoter       CMVd2 promoter: truncated human cytomegalovirus (CMV) immediate early promoter that yields moderately reduced expression relative to the full-length promoter
