[The description below was written by a language model from this plasmid's Addgene catalogue record and pLannotate feature annotations shown in this document.]
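Description:
pGBW-m4133553 is a mammalian expression plasmid built on the pTwist_CMV_Hygro_6 backbone that carries the wild-type ORF8 accessory protein of SARS-CoV-2. It is propagated in E. coli as a high-copy plasmid through a ColE1/pUC-type origin and selected with ampicillin via a full-length β-lactamase gene. A short additional bla fragment is also annotated and appears to be a backbone remnant. For selection in mammalian cells, a human ubiquitin C promoter drives a hygromycin B phosphotransferase gene followed by a synthetic polyadenylation signal, allowing enrichment or stable selection of transfected cells.

The ORF8 coding sequence sits at the start of the circular sequence record, immediately downstream of the CMV enhancer and CMV promoter elements annotated at the end of the record, so transcription runs across the numbering origin into the insert. An SV40 poly(A) signal is annotated downstream of the insert, on the opposite strand in this annotation. The catalogue entry states that the backbone supplies a C-terminal V5 epitope tag preceded by a TEV protease cleavage site, which would allow detection or immunoprecipitation of ORF8 and removal of the tag. These tag elements are not called out in the feature table, though there is unannotated sequence between the ORF8 coding region and the poly(A) signal. The expression unit is flanked by β-globin insulator elements, and bacterial rrnG and T7 terminators plus a synthetic poly(A) signal isolate it from neighbouring transcription units.

ORF8 is annotated as a modulator of host immune responses, including IL17RA binding and pro-inflammatory signalling. The plasmid is suited to expressing tagged ORF8 in mammalian cells for functional, localisation or interaction studies.
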