Addgene plasmid #152824: pGBW-m4133553
Purpose: Mammalian expression plasmid for SARS-CoV-2 ORF8 protein
Depositing lab: Ginkgo Bioworks & Benjie Chen. Depositing organization: Ginkgo Bioworks.
Backbone
  Vector backbone: pTwist_CMV_Hygro_6
  Backbone size w/o insert (bp): 6525
  Vector type: Mammalian Expression
  Selectable markers: Hygromycin
Growth in bacteria
  Bacterial resistance: Ampicillin, 100 μg/mL
  Growth temperature: 37°C
  Growth strain: DH5alpha
  Copy number: High Copy
Gene/Insert
  Gene/Insert name: SARS-CoV-2 ORF8 protein
  Species: Severe acute respiratory syndrome coronavirus 2
  Insert size (bp): 359
  Mutation: wt
  Entrez Gene: ORF8 (a.k.a. GU280_gp09)
  Promoter: CMV
  Tag / fusion protein: Cleavable TEV;V5 (C terminal on backbone)
  Cloning method: Unknown
Resource information
  A portion of this plasmid was derived from a plasmid made by: GinkgoBioworks
Depositor comments: NCBI reference sequence: YP_009724396.1
How to cite: pGBW-m4133553 was a gift from Ginkgo Bioworks & Benjie Chen (Addgene plasmid # 152824 ; http://n2t.net/addgene:152824 ; RRID:Addgene_152824)
